>Addgene plasmid #69549 | pZDonor-U6-myogenin stop codon gRNA | depositor full sequence | sequence record 122972 | pZDonor-U6-myogenin stop codon gRNA sequence 3225 bps
CTAAATTGTAAGCGTTAATATTTTGTTAAAATTCGCGTTAAATTTTTGTTAAATCAGCTCATTTTTTAAC
CAATAGGCCGAAATCGGCAAAATCCCTTATAAATCAAAAGAATAGACCGAGATAGGGT
[37 nt withheld, positions 129-165]
AAAGAACGTGGACTCCAACGTCAAAGG
[49 nt withheld, positions 193-241]
T
[91 nt withheld, positions 243-333]
G
[124 nt withheld, positions 335-458]
CCCATTCGCCATTCAGGCTGCGCAACTGTTGGGAAGGGCGATCGGTGCGGGCCTCTTCGCTATTACGCCA
GCTGGCGAAAGGGGGATGTGCTGCAAGGCGATTAAGTTGGGTAACGCCAGGGTTTTCCCAGTCACGACGT
TGTAAAACGACGGCCAGTGAGCGCGCGTAATACGACTCACTATAGGGCGAATTGGGTACCGAGGGCCTAT
TTCCCATGATTCCTTCATATTTGCATATACGATACAAGGCTGTTAGAGAGATAATTGGAATTAATTTGAC
TGTAAACACAAAGATATTAGTACAAAATACGTGACGTAGAAAGTAATAATTTCTTGGGTAGTTTGCAGTT
TTAAAATTATGTTTTAAAATGGACTATCATATGCTTATCGTAACTTGAAAGTATTTCGATTTCTTGGCTT
TATATATCTTGTGGAAAGGACGAAACACCGCACTCCCTTACGTCCATCGGTTTTAGAGCTAGAAATAGCA
AGTTAAAATAAGGCTAGTCCGTTATCAACTTGAAAAAGTGGCACCGAGTCGGTGCTTTTTTTCCGCGGTG
GAGCTCCAGCTTTTGTTCCCTTTAGTGAGGGTTAATTGCGCGCTTGGCGTAATCATGGTCATAGCTGTTT
CCTGTGTGAAATTGTTATCCGCTCACAATTCCACACAACATACGAGCCGGAAGCATAAAGTGTAAAGCCT
GGGGTGCCTAATGAGTGAGCTAACTCACATTAATTGCGTTGCGCTCACTGCCCGCTTTCCAGTCGGGAAA
CCTGTCGTGCCAGCTGCATTAATGAATCGGCCAACGCGCGGGGAGAGGCGGTTTGCGTATTGGGCGCTCT
TCCGCTTCCTCGCTCACTGACTCGCTGCGCTCGGTCGTTCGGCTGCGGCGAGCGGTATCAGCTCACTCAA
AGGCGGTAATACGGTTATCCACAGAATCAGGGGATAACGCAGGAAAGAACATGTGAGCAAAAGGCCAGCA
AAAGGCCAGGAACCGTAAAAAGGCCGCGTTGCTGGCGTTTTTCCATAGGCTCCGCCCCCCTGACGAGCAT
CACAAAAATCGACGCTCAAGTCAGAGGTGGCGAAACCCGACAGGACTATAAAGATACCAGGCGTTTCCCC
CTGGAAGCTCCCTCGTGCGCTCTCCTGTTCCGACCCTGCCGCTTACCGGATACCTGTCCGCCTTTCTCCC
TTCGGGAAGCGTGGCGCTTTCTCATAGCTCACGCTGTAGGTATCTCAGTTCGGTGTAGGTCGTTCGCTCC
AAGCTGGGCTGTGTGCACGAACCCCCCGTTCAGCCCGACCGCTGCGCCTTATCCGGTAACTATCGTCTTG
AGTCCAACCCGGTAAGACACGACTTATCGCCACTGGCAGCAGCCACTGGTAACAGGATTAGCAGAGCGAG
GTATGTAGGCGGTGCTACAGAGTTCTTGAAGTGGTGGCCTAACTACGGCTACACTAGAAGGACAGTATTT
GGTATCTGCGCTCTGCTGAAGCCAGTTACCTTCGGAAAAAGAGTTGGTAGCTCTTGATCCGGCAAACAAA
CCACCGCTGGTAGCGGTGGTTTTTTTGTTTGCAAGCAGCAGATTACGCGCAGAAAAAAAGGATCTCAAGA
AGATCCTTTGATCTTTTCTACGGGGTCTGACGCTCAGTGGAACGAAAACTCACGTTAAGGGATTTTGGTC
ATGAGATTATCAAAAAGGATCTTCACCTAGATCCTTTTAAATTAAAAATGAAGTTTTAAATCAATCTAAA
GTATATATGAGTAAACTTGGTCTGACAGTTACCAATGCTTAATCAGTGAGGCACCTATCTCAGCGATCTG
TCTATTTCGTTCATCCATAGTTGCCTGACTCCCCGTCGTGTAGATAACTACGATACGGGAGGGCTTACCA
TCTGGCCCCAGTGCTGCAATGATACCGCGAGACCCACGCTCACCGGCTCCAGATTTATCAGCAATAAACC
AGCCAGCCGGAAGGGCCGAGCGCAGAAGTGGTCCTGCAACTTTATCCGCCTCCATCCAGTCTATTAATTG
TTGCCGGGAAGCTAGAGTAAGTAGTTCGCCAGTTAATAGTTTGCGCAACGTTGTTGCCATTGCTACAGGC
ATCGTGGTGTCACGCTCGTCGTTTGGTATGGCTTCATTCAGCTCCGGTTCCCAACGATCAAGGCGAGTTA
CATGATCCCCCATGTTGTGCAAAAAAGCGGTTAGCTCCTTCGGTCCTCCGATCGTTGTCAGAAGTAAGTT
GGCCGCAGTGTTATCACTCATGGTTATGGCAGCACTGCATAATTCTCTTACTGTCATGCCATCCGTAAGA
TGCTTTTCTGTGACTGGTGAGTACTCAACCAAGTCATTCTGAGAATAGTGTATGCGGCGACCGAGTTGCT
CTTGCCCGGCGTCAATACGGGATAATACCGCGCCACATAGCAGAACTTTAAAAGTGCTCATCATTGGAAA
ACGTTCTTCGGGGCGAAAACTCTCAAGGATCTTACCGCTGTTGAGATCCAGTTCGATGTAACCCACTCGT
GCACCCAACTGATCTTCAGCATCTTTTACTTTCACCAGCGTTTCTGGGTGAGCAAAAACAGGAAGGCAAA
ATGCCGCAAAAAAGGGAATAAGGGCGACACGGAAATGTTGAATACTCATACTCTTCCTTTTTCAATATTA
TTGAAGCATTTATCAGGGTTATTGTCTCATGAGCGGATACATATTTGAATGTATTTAGAAAAATAAACAA
ATAGGGGTTCCGCGCACATTTCCCCGAAAAGTGCCAC
Features (pLannotate 1.2.2; 13 found; start..end, strand, type, name):
     30..458     -  rep_origin     f1 ori (sequence partly withheld): f1 bacteriophage origin of replication; arrow indicates direction of (+) strand synthesis
    463..618     -  CDS            lacZα (fragment): LacZα fragment of β-galactosidase; lacZ fragment
    626..644     +  promoter       T7 promoter: promoter for bacteriophage T7 RNA polymerase
    659..899     +  promoter       U6 promoter: RNA polymerase III promoter for human U6 snRNA
    928..1003    +  misc_RNA       gRNA scaffold: guide RNA scaffold for the Streptococcus pyogenes CRISPR/Cas9 system
   1037..1055    -  promoter       T3 promoter: promoter for bacteriophage T3 RNA polymerase
   1100..1116    -  protein_bind   lac operator: The lac repressor binds to the lac operator to inhibit transcription in E. coli. This inhibition can be relieved by adding lactose or isopropyl-β-D-thiogalactopyranoside (IPTG). lac repressor encoded by lacI
   1124..1154    -  promoter       lac promoter: promoter for the E. coli lac operon
   1169..1190    -  protein_bind   CAP binding site: CAP binding activates transcription in the presence of cAMP. E. coli catabolite activator protein
   1203..1295    -  CDS            lacI (fragment): lac repressor; lacI; The lac repressor binds to the lac operator to inhibit transcription in E. coli. This inhibition can be relieved by adding lactose or isopropyl-β-D-thiogalactopyranoside (IPTG).
   1478..2066    -  rep_origin     ori: high-copy-number ColE1/pMB1/pBR322/pUC origin of replication
   2237..3097    -  CDS            AmpR: β-lactamase; bla; confers resistance to ampicillin, carbenicillin, and related antibiotics
   3098..3202    -  promoter       AmpR promoter: bla
