[The description below was written by a language model from this plasmid's Addgene catalogue record and pLannotate feature annotations shown in this document.]
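Description:
pZDonor-U6-myogenin stop codon gRNA is a small (about 3.2 kb) CRISPR guide RNA expression plasmid built on the pZDonor backbone. It is propagated in E. coli from a high-copy ColE1/pUC-type origin and selected with ampicillin through the β-lactamase (AmpR) gene and its native promoter. The backbone has the layout of a standard phagemid cloning vector: an f1 bacteriophage origin, a lacZα fragment with the lac promoter, operator and CAP binding site, a residual lacI fragment, and T7 and T3 phage promoters flanking the cloning region. These elements are leftovers of the parental vector and play no part in guide expression in mammalian cells. No mammalian selection marker, reporter or Cas9 coding sequence is annotated.

The payload sits between the T7 and T3 promoters. A human U6 RNA polymerase III promoter is followed by a short gap corresponding to the protospacer and then by the Streptococcus pyogenes guide RNA scaffold, so transcription yields a single chimeric guide RNA. The spacer was inserted through paired BbsI sites that were destroyed during cloning, and it directs cleavage near the stop codon of the mouse myogenin gene. The spacer itself is not annotated as a feature in the table.

Because the plasmid supplies only the guide, it must be delivered together with a separate source of S. pyogenes Cas9. Targeting the C terminus of the coding sequence would suit editing at the 3′ end of the gene, such as a knock-in or tag, but the record does not state the specific downstream application or any accompanying donor template.
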