Addgene plasmid #69549: pZDonor-U6-myogenin stop codon gRNA
Purpose: Expresses guide RNA targeting near the stop codon of myogenin in the mouse genome.
Depositing lab: Charles Gersbach. Depositing organization: Duke University.
Backbone
  Vector backbone: pZDonor
  Vector type: CRISPR
Growth in bacteria
  Bacterial resistance: Ampicillin, 100 μg/mL
  Growth temperature: 37°C
  Growth strain: Stbl3
  Copy number: High Copy
Gene/Insert
  Gene/Insert name: Myogenin C terminus-targeting guide RNA
  gRNA/shRNA sequence: Myogenin stop codon
  Species: M. musculus (mouse)
  Cloning method: Restriction Enzyme; 5′ cloning site BbsI (destroyed during cloning); 3′ cloning site BbsI (destroyed during cloning)
  Sequencing primers: 5′ N/A; 3′ M13-Rev
Terms and licenses: Academic/Nonprofit Terms; Industry Terms: Not Available to Industry
Depositor comments: Compatible with S. pyogenes Cas9.
How to cite: pZDonor-U6-myogenin stop codon gRNA was a gift from Charles Gersbach (Addgene plasmid # 69549 ; http://n2t.net/addgene:69549 ; RRID:Addgene_69549)
