>Addgene plasmid #69549 | pZDonor-U6-myogenin stop codon gRNA | addgene partial sequence | sequence record 125632 | hU6-F 5'-GAGGGCCTATTTCCCATGATT-3'
GTTAGAGAGATAATTGGAATTAATTTGACTGTAAACACAAAGATATTAGTACAAAATACGTGACGTAGAA
AGTAATAATTTCTTGGGTAGTTTGCAGTTTTAAAATTATGTTTTAAAATGGACTATCATATGCTTATCGT
AACTTGAAAGTATTTCGATTTCTTGGCTTTATATATCTTGTGGAAAGGACGAAACACCGCACTCCCTTAC
GTCCATCGGTTTTAGAGCTAGAAATAGCAAGTTAAAATAAGGCTAGTCCGTTATCAACTTGAAAAAGTGG
CACCGAGTCGGTGCTTTTTTTCCGCGGTGGAGCTCCAGCTTTTGTTCCCTTTAGTGAGGGTTAATTGCGC
GCTTGGCGTAATCATGGTCATAGCTGTTTCCTGTGTGAAATTGTTATCCGCTCACAATTCCACACAACAT
ACGAGCCGGAAGCATAAAGTGTAAAGCCTGGGGTGCCTAATGAGTGAGCTAACTCACATTAATTGCGTTG
CGCTCACTGCCCGCTTTCCAGTCGGGAAACCTGTCGTGCCAGCTGCATTAATGAATCGGCCAACGCGCGG
GGAGAGGCGGTTTGCGTATTGGGCGCTCTTCCGCTTCCTCGCTCACTGACTCGCTGCGCTCGGTCGTTCG
GCTGCGGCGAGCGGTATCAGCTCACTCAAAGGCGGTAATACGGTTATCCACAGAATCAGGGGATAACGCA
GGAAAGAACATGTGAGCAAAAGGCCAGCAAAAGGCCAGGAACCGTAAAAAGGCCGCGTTGCTGGCGTTTT
TCCATAGGCTCCGCCCCCCTGACGAGCATCACAAAAATCGACGCTCAAGTCAGAGGTGGCGAAACCCGAC
AGGACTATAAAGATACCAGGCGTTTCCCCCTGGAAGCTCCCTCGTGCGCTCTCCTGTTCCGACCCT
