>Addgene plasmid #69549 | pZDonor-U6-myogenin stop codon gRNA | addgene partial sequence | sequence record 125634 | M13-Rev 5'-CAGGAAACAGCTATGACC-3'
AAGCTGGAGCTCCACCGCGGAAAAAAAGCACCGACTCGGTGCCACTTTTTCAAGTTGATAACGGACTAGC
CTTATTTTAACTTGCTATTTCTAGCTCTAAAACCGATGGACGTAAGGGAGTGCGGTGTTTCGTCCTTTCC
ACAAGATATATAAAGCCAAGAAATCGAAATACTTTCAAGTTACGATAAGCATATGATAGTCCATTTTAAA
ACATAATTTTAAAACTGCAAACTACCCAAGAAATTATTACTTTCTACGTCACGTATTTTGTACTAATATC
TTTGTGTTTACAGTCAAATTAATTCCAATTATCTCTCTAACAGCCTTGTATCGTATATGCAAATATGAAG
GAATCATGGGAAATAGGCCCTCGGTACCCAATTCGCCCTATAGTGAGTCGTATTACGCGCGCTCACTGGC
CGTCGTTTTACAACGTCGTGACTGGGAAAACCCTGGCGTTACCCAACTTAATCGCCTTGCAGCACATCCC
CCTTTCGCCAGCTGGCGTAATAGCGAAGAGGCCCGCACCGATCGCCCTTCCCAACAGTTGCGCAGCCTGA
ATGGCGAATGGG
[124 nt withheld, positions 573-696]
C
[91 nt withheld, positions 698-788]
A
[49 nt withheld, positions 790-838]
CCTTTGACGTTGGAGTCCACGTTCTTTAATAGTGGACTCTT
